>Addgene plasmid #132959 | pGENE B::AtHAP2-V5 | depositor full sequence | sequence record 256644 | pGENE B::AtHAP2-V5 sequence 6723 bps
CCGAGCTCTTACGCGGGTCGAAGCGGAGTACTGTCCTCCGAGTGGAGTACTGTCCTCCGAGCGGAGTACT
GTCCTCCGAGTCGAGGGTCGAAGCGGAGTACTGTCCTCCGAGTGGAGTACTGTCCTCCGAGCGGAGTACT
GTCCTCCGAGTCGACTCTAGAGGGTATATAATGGATCTCGAGATATCGGAGCTCGTTTAGTGAACCGTCA
GATCGCCTGGAGACGCCATCCACGCTGTTTTGACCTCCATAGAAGACACCGGGACCGATCCAGCCTCCGC
GGCCGGGAACGGTGCATTGGAACGCGCATTCCCCGTGTTAATTAACAGGTAAGTGTCTTCCTCCTGTTTC
CTTCCCCTGCTATTCTGCTCAACCTTCCTATCAGAAACTGCAGTATCTGTATTTTTGCTAGCATGGTGAA
CGCGATTTTAATGGCTTGTATTCTTGCTGGAATTTTCGTTGGAATGTTCAATGAAGTTGATGGAATTCAA
ATTCTTTCTAAATCTAAACTTGAAAAATGTGAAAAAACTTCTGATTCTGGAAATCTTAATTGTTCTACTA
AAATTGTTCTTAATCTTGCTGTTCCATCTGGATCTTCTGGAGGAGAAGCTTCTATTGTTGCTGAAATTGT
TGAAGTTGAAGATAATTCTTCTTCTAATATGCAAACTGTTAGAATTCCACCAGTTATTACTGTTAATAAA
TCTGCTGCTTATGCTCTTTATGATCTTACTTATATTAGAGATGTTCCATATAAACCACAAGAATATCATG
TTACTACTAGAAAATGTGAACCAGATGCTGGACCAGATATTGTTCAAATTTGTGAAAGACTTAGAGATGA
AAAAGGAAATGTTCTTGAACAAACTCAACCAATTTGTTGTCCATGTGGACCACAAAGAAGAATGCCATCT
TCTTGTGGAGATATTTTCGATAAAATGATTAAAGGAAAAGCTAATACTGCTCATTGTCTTAGATTCCCAG
GAGATTGGTTCCATGTTTTCGGAATTGGACAAAGATCTCTTGGATTCTCTGTTAGAGTTGAACTTAAAAC
TGGAACTAGAGTTTCTGAAGTTATTATTGGACCAGAAAATAGAACTGCTACTGCTAATGATAATTTCCTT
AAAGTTAATCTTATTGGAGATTTCGGAGGATATACTTCTATTCCATCTTTCGAAGATTTCTATCTTGTTA
TTCCAAGAGAAGCTGCTGAAGCTGGACAACCAGGATCTCTTGGAGCTAATTATTCTATGTGGATGCTTCT
TGAAAGAGTTAGATTCACTCTTGATGGACTTGAATGTAATAAAATTGGAGTTGGATATGAAGCTTTCAAT
ACTCAACCAAATTTCTGTTCTTCTCCATATTGGTCTTGTCTTCATAATCAACTTTGGAATTTCAGAGAAT
CTGATATTAATAGAATTGATAGACATCAACTTCCACTTTATGGACTTGAAGGAAGATTCGAAAGAATTAA
TCAACATCCAAATGCTGGACCACATTCTTTCTCTATTGGAGTTACTGAAACTCTTAATACTAATCTTATG
ATTGAACTTAGAGCTGATGATATTGAATATGTTTTCCAAAGATCTCCAGGAAAAATTATTAATATTGCTA
TTCCAACTTTCGAAGCTCTTACTCAATTCGGAGTTGCTGCTGTTATTATTAAAAATACTGGAGAAGTTGA
AGCTTCTTATTCTCTTACTTTCGATTGTTCTAAAGGAGTTGCTTTCGTTGAAGAACAATTCTTCATTATT
AAACCAAAAGCTGTTACTACTAGATCTTTCAAACTTTATCCAACTAAAGATCAAGCTGCTAAATATATTT
GTACTGCTATTCTTAAAGATTCTCAATTCTCTGAAGTTGATAGAGCTGAATGTCAATTCTCTACTACTGC
TACTGTTCTTGATAATGGAACTCAAGTTACTAATCCATTCCAAATTCCAGAAACTCAACCAAAAGGATTC
TTCGATTCTATTAGAATTCTTTGGACTAAAATTATTAATGGACTTGTTGATTTCATTACTGGAGATACTT
GTAGAAATAAATGTTCTTCTTTCTTCGATTTCTCTTGTCATATTCAATATGTTTGTCTTTCTTGGATGGT
TATGTTCGGACTTCTTCTTGCTCTTTTCCCAATTACTTGTCTTCTTCTTTGGCTTCTTCATCAAAAAGGA
CTTTTCGATCCATGTTATGATTGGTGGGAAGATCATTTCGATCTTGATCATCATAGAAGACTTCTTCCAT
CTAGAGCTGATGTTGTTAATAGACATCATCATCATCATAAACATAGACATCATCATAATCATCATAGAAG
AACTCATCAAAGACATAAACATCATCATGGACAAGATGATGATGTTCTTCAAAAAATGATGCTTGAAAGA
GATCATTCTGATTCTCATTATTATCATCAACTTCATAGAGTTCATAAAGATTCTAAACAAAAACAAAGAA
GAAGAGCTAAACATGGAATTGTTCTTCCAAGAGATGTTCATGTTGAAAGACAAAGGAAACAAAGACTACG
TGAGAGTGGTACCGAGCTCGGATCCACTAGTCCAGTGTGGTGGAATTCTGCAGATATCCAGCACAGTGGC
GGCCGCTCGAGTCTAGAGGGCCCGCGGTTCGAAGGTAAGCCTATCCCTAACCCTCTCCTCGGTCTCGATT
CTACGCGTACCGGTCATCATCACCATCACCATTGAGTTTAAACCCGCTGATCAGCCTCGACTGTGCCTTC
TAGTTGCCAGCCATCTGTTGTTTGCCCCTCCCCCGTGCCTTCCTTGACCCTGGAAGGTGCCACTCCCACT
GTCCTTTCCTAATAAAATGAGGAAATTGCATCGCATTGTCTGAGTAGGTGTCATTCTATTCTGGGGGGTG
GGGTGGGGCAGGACAGCAAGGGGGAGGATTGGGAAGACAATAGCAGGCATGCTGGGGATGCGGTGGGCTC
TATGGCTTCTGAGGCGGAAAGAACCAGCTGGGGCTCTAGGGGGTATCCCC
[124 nt withheld, positions 2991-3114]
C
[91 nt withheld, positions 3116-3206]
A
[49 nt withheld, positions 3208-3256]
CCTTTGACGTTGGAGTCCACGTTCTTT
[37 nt withheld, positions 3284-3320]
ACCCTATCTCGGTCTATTCTTTTGATTTATAAGGGATTTTGCCGATTTCGGCCTATTGGTTAAAAAATGA
GCTGATTTAACAAAAATTTAACGCGAATTAATTCTGTGGAATGTGTGTCAGTTAGGGTGTGGAAAGTCCC
CAGGCTCCCCAGCAGGCAGAAGTATGCAAAGCATGCATCTCAATTAGTCAGCAACCAGGTGTGGAAAGTC
CCCAGGCTCCCCAGCAGGCAGAAGTATGCAAAGCATGCATCTCAATTAGTCAGCAACCATAGTCCCGCCC
CTAACTCCGCCCATCCCGCCCCTAACTCCGCCCAGTTCCGCCCATTCTCCGCCCCATGGCTGACTAATTT
TTTTTATTTATGCAGAGGCCGAGGCCGCCTCTGCCTCTGAGCTATTCCAGAAGTAGTGAGGAGGCTTTTT
TGGAGGCCTAGGCTTTTGCAAAAAGCTCCCGGGAGCTTGTATATCCATTTTCGGATCTGATCAGCACGTG
TTGACAATTAATCATCGGCATAGTATATCGGCATAGTATAATACGACAAGGTGAGGAACTAAACCATGGC
CAAGTTGACCAGTGCCGTTCCGGTGCTCACCGCGCGCGACGTCGCCGGAGCGGTCGAGTTCTGGACCGAC
CGGCTCGGGTTCTCCCGGGACTTCGTGGAGGACGACTTCGCCGGTGTGGTCCGGGACGACGTGACCCTGT
TCATCAGCGCGGTCCAGGACCAGGTGGTGCCGGACAACACCCTGGCCTGGGTGTGGGTGCGCGGCCTGGA
CGAGCTGTACGCCGAGTGGTCGGAGGTCGTGTCCACGAACTTCCGGGACGCCTCCGGGCCGGCCATGACC
GAGATCGGCGAGCAGCCGTGGGGGCGGGAGTTCGCCCTGCGCGACCCGGCCGGCAACTGCGTGCACTTCG
TGGCCGAGGAGCAGGACTGACACGTGCTACGAGATTTCGATTCCACCGCCGCCTTCTATGAAAGGTTGGG
CTTCGGAATCGTTTTCCGGGACGCCGGCTGGATGATCCTCCAGCGCGGGGATCTCATGCTGGAGTTCTTC
GCCCACCCCAACTTGTTTATTGCAGCTTATAATGGTTACAAATAAAGCAATAGCATCACAAATTTCACAA
ATAAAGCATTTTTTTCACTGCATTCTAGTTGTGGTTTGTCCAAACTCATCAATGTATCTTATCATGTCTG
TATACCGTCGACATCTAGCTAGAGCTTGGCGTAATCATGGTCATAGCTGTTTCCTGTGTGAAATTGTTAT
CCGCTCACAATTCCACACAACATACGAGCCGGAAGCATAAAGTGTAAAGCCTGGGGTGCCTAATGAGTGA
GCTAACTCACATTAATTGCGTTGCGCTCACTGCCCGCTTTCCAGTCGGGAAACCTGTCGTGCCAGCTGCA
TTAATGAATCGGCCAACGCGCGGGGAGAGGCGGTTTGCGTATTGGGCGCTCTTCCGCTTCCTCGCTCACT
GACTCGCTGCGCTCGGTCGTTCGGCTGCGGCGAGCGGTATCAGCTCACTCAAAGGCGGTAATACGGTTAT
CCACAGAATCAGGGGATAACGCAGGAAAGAACATGTGAGCAAAAGGCCAGCAAAAGGCCAGGAACCGTAA
AAAGGCCGCGTTGCTGGCGTTTTTCCATAGGCTCCGCCCCCCTGACGAGCATCACAAAAATCGACGCTCA
AGTCAGAGGTGGCGAAACCCGACAGGACTATAAAGATACCAGGCGTTTCCCCCTGGAAGCTCCCTCGTGC
GCTCTCCTGTTCCGACCCTGCCGCTTACCGGATACCTGTCCGCCTTTCTCCCTTCGGGAAGCGTGGCGCT
TTCTCATAGCTCACGCTGTAGGTATCTCAGTTCGGTGTAGGTCGTTCGCTCCAAGCTGGGCTGTGTGCAC
GAACCCCCCGTTCAGCCCGACCGCTGCGCCTTATCCGGTAACTATCGTCTTGAGTCCAACCCGGTAAGAC
ACGACTTATCGCCACTGGCAGCAGCCACTGGTAACAGGATTAGCAGAGCGAGGTATGTAGGCGGTGCTAC
AGAGTTCTTGAAGTGGTGGCCTAACTACGGCTACACTAGAAGAACAGTATTTGGTATCTGCGCTCTGCTG
AAGCCAGTTACCTTCGGAAAAAGAGTTGGTAGCTCTTGATCCGGCAAACAAACCACCGCTGGTAGCGGTT
TTTTTGTTTGCAAGCAGCAGATTACGCGCAGAAAAAAAGGATCTCAAGAAGATCCTTTGATCTTTTCTAC
GGGGTCTGACGCTCAGTGGAACGAAAACTCACGTTAAGGGATTTTGGTCATGAGATTATCAAAAAGGATC
TTCACCTAGATCCTTTTAAATTAAAAATGAAGTTTTAAATCAATCTAAAGTATATATGAGTAAACTTGGT
CTGACAGTTACCAATGCTTAATCAGTGAGGCACCTATCTCAGCGATCTGTCTATTTCGTTCATCCATAGT
TGCCTGACTCCCCGTCGCGTAGATAACTACGATACGGGAGGGCTTACCATCTGGCCCCAGTGCTGCAATG
ATACCGCGAGACCCACGCTCACCGGCTCCAGATTTATCAGCAATAAACCAGCCAGCCGGAAGGGCCGAGC
GCAGAAGTGGTCCTGCAACTTTATCCGCCTCCATCCAGTCTATTAATTGTTGCCGGGAAGCTAGAGTAAG
TAGTTCGCCAGTTAATAGTTTGCGCAACGTTGTTGCCATTGCTACAGGCATCGTGGTGTCACGCTCGTCG
TTTGGTATGGCTTCATTCAGCTCCGGTTCCCAACGATCAAGGCGAGTTACATGATCCCCCATGTTGTGCA
AAAAAGCGGTTAGCTCCTTCGGTCCTCCGATCGTTGTCAGAAGTAAGTTGGCCGCAGTGTTATCACTCAT
GGTTATGGCAGCACTGCATAATTCTCTTACTGTCATGCCATCCGTAAGATGCTTTTCTGTGACTGGTGAG
TACTCAACCAAGTCATTCTGAGAATAGTGTATGCGGCGACCGAGTTGCTCTTGCCCGGCGTCAATACGGG
ATAATACCGCGCCACATAGCAGAACTTTAAAAGTGCTCATCATTGGAAAACGTTCTTCGGGGCGAAAACT
CTCAAGGATCTTACCGCTGTTGAGATCCAGTTCGATGTAACCCACTCGTGCACCCAACTGATCTTCAGCA
TCTTTTACTTTCACCAGCGTTTCTGGGTGAGCAAAAACAGGAAGGCAAAATGCCGCAAAAAAGGGAATAA
GGGCGACACGGAAATGTTGAATACTCATACTCTTCCTTTTTCAATATTATTGAAGCATTTATCAGGGTTA
TTGTCTCATGAGCGGATACATATTTGAATGTATTTAGAAAAATAAACAAATAGGGGTTCCGCGCACATTT
CCCCGAAAAGTGCCACCTGACGTCGACGGATCGGGAGATCGTA
Features (pLannotate 1.2.2; 21 found; start..end, strand, type, name):
     22..80      +  protein_bind   5X UAS (fragment): five tandem copies of the "ScaI site" 17-mer CGGAGTACTGTCCTCCG, an upstream activating sequence (UAS) that efficiently binds yeast Gal4 (Webster et al., 1988; Pfeiffer et al., 2010) GAL4
     92..150     +  protein_bind   5X UAS (fragment): five tandem copies of the "ScaI site" 17-mer CGGAGTACTGTCCTCCG, an upstream activating sequence (UAS) that efficiently binds yeast Gal4 (Webster et al., 1988; Pfeiffer et al., 2010) GAL4
    158..175     +  promoter       minP (fragment): minimal TATA-box promoter with low basal activity
    189..222     +  promoter       TRE3GV promoter (fragment): 3rd-generation Tet-responsive promoter that can be activated by binding of Tet-On® 3G, optimized for retroviral and lentiviral vectors
    413..2527    +  CDS            HAP2: HAP2_ARATH - Also known as GCS1 From Arabidopsis thaliana (Mouse-ear cress).
   2624..2665    +  CDS            V5 tag: epitope tag from simian virus 5
   2721..2945    +  polyA_signal   bGH poly(A) signal: bovine growth hormone polyadenylation signal
   2949..2970    +  promoter       SV40 promoter (fragment): SV40 enhancer and early promoter
   2991..3419    +  rep_origin     f1 ori (sequence partly withheld): f1 bacteriophage origin of replication; arrow indicates direction of (+) strand synthesis
   3433..3762    +  promoter       SV40 promoter: SV40 enhancer and early promoter
   3810..3857    +  promoter       EM7 promoter: synthetic bacterial promoter&nbsp
   3876..4250    +  CDS            BleoR: antibiotic-binding protein; Sh ble from Streptoalloteichus hindustanus; confers resistance to bleomycin, phleomycin, and Zeocin™
   4260..4385    +  CDS            ble (fragment): BLE_KLEPN - Experimental evidence at protein level: Swiss-Prot protein existence level 1. Binding protein with a strong affinity to the bleomycin family of antibiotics. Binds to CL990; an antimitotic-antibiotic compound. From Klebsiella pneumoniae.
   4380..4501    +  polyA_signal   SV40 poly(A) signal: SV40 polyadenylation signal
   4574..4590    -  protein_bind   lac operator: The lac repressor binds to the lac operator to inhibit transcription in E. coli. This inhibition can be relieved by adding lactose or isopropyl-β-D-thiogalactopyranoside (IPTG). lac repressor encoded by lacI
   4598..4628    -  promoter       lac promoter: promoter for the E. coli lac operon
   4643..4664    -  protein_bind   CAP binding site: CAP binding activates transcription in the presence of cAMP. E. coli catabolite activator protein
   4677..4769    -  CDS            lacI (fragment): lac repressor; lacI; The lac repressor binds to the lac operator to inhibit transcription in E. coli. This inhibition can be relieved by adding lactose or isopropyl-β-D-thiogalactopyranoside (IPTG).
   4952..5537    -  rep_origin     ori: high-copy-number ColE1/pMB1/pBR322/pUC origin of replication
   5708..6568    -  CDS            AmpR: β-lactamase; bla; confers resistance to ampicillin, carbenicillin, and related antibiotics
   6569..6673    -  promoter       AmpR promoter: bla
