>Addgene plasmid #132959 | pGENE B::AtHAP2-V5 | addgene full sequence | sequence record 261097 | Addgene NGS Result
AGATCGTACCGAGCTCTTACGCGGGTCGAAGCGGAGTACTGTCCTCCGAGTGGAGTACTGTCCTCCGAGC
GGAGTACTGTCCTCCGAGTCGAGGGTCGAAGCGGAGTACTGTCCTCCGAGTGGAGTACTGTCCTCCGAGC
GGAGTACTGTCCTCCGAGTCGACTCTAGAGGGTATATAATGGATCTCGAGATATCGGAGCTCGTTTAGTG
AACCGTCAGATCGCCTGGAGACGCCATCCACGCTGTTTTGACCTCCATAGAAGACACCGGGACCGATCCA
GCCTCCGCGGCCGGGAACGGTGCATTGGAACGCGCATTCCCCGTGTTAATTAACAGGTAAGTGTCTTCCT
CCTGTTTCCTTCCCCTGCTATTCTGCTCAACCTTCCTATCAGAAACTGCAGTATCTGTATTTTTGCTAGC
AGTAATACTAACGGTTCTTTTTTTCTCTTCACAGGCCACCAAGCTTGGTACCATGGTGAACGCGATTTTA
ATGGCTTGTATACTCGCCGGAATTTTCGTCGGAATGTTCAACGAAGTCGACGGAATTCAGATTTTATCGA
AATCAAAGCTCGAAAAGTGTGAGAAAACATCAGATTCTGGTAATCTCAATTGTTCCACTAAGATCGTCTT
GAATCTCGCTGTTCCCAGTGGATCCAGTGGAGGAGAGGCTTCGATTGTAGCGGAGATCGTGGAGGTTGAA
GATAACTCGAGTAGTAATATGCAAACCGTACGGATTCCACCGGTTATTACAGTGAACAAATCTGCAGCAT
ATGCTCTCTATGATCTTACTTACATTAGGGATGTACCTTATAAACCTCAAGAGTATCATGTCACGACTCG
AAAGTGTGAACCCGATGCTGGACCGGATATTGTACAAATTTGTGAGAGGTTGAGAGATGAGAAGGGTAAT
GTTTTAGAGCAGACTCAGCCGATTTGTTGTCCATGTGGACCGCAACGAAGAATGCCTTCTTCTTGTGGAG
ATATTTTTGATAAGATGATTAAAGGGAAGGCAAATACCGCGCATTGCCTTCGTTTTCCAGGTGACTGGTT
CCATGTTTTCGGGATTGGACAACGGTCACTAGGATTTAGTGTGCGAGTTGAGTTGAAAACAGGAACTAGA
GTTTCAGAAGTGATCATTGGTCCTGAAAATAGGACAGCTACTGCAAATGATAACTTTCTCAAAGTTAATC
TCATAGGAGACTTTGGTGGTTACACAAGTATCCCTTCTTTCGAGGACTTCTATCTTGTAATCCCAAGAGA
GGCGGCTGAAGCGGGACAACCAGGGAGCTTAGGCGCAAATTACTCAATGTGGATGCTGCTTGAGAGAGTG
AGATTTACATTGGATGGCTTAGAATGTAATAAAATCGGTGTTGGTTATGAAGCTTTCAACACCCAACCAA
ATTTCTGCTCTTCTCCATATTGGAGTTGCTTGCATAATCAACTATGGAACTTCCGTGAGTCAGATATAAA
CAGAATCGACCGACACCAACTTCCTTTATATGGACTTGAAGGAAGATTTGAGAGGATCAATCAACACCCA
AACGCGGGGCCTCACTCGTTCTCAATTGGAGTCACGGAAACACTCAACACAAATCTAATGATAGAACTAA
GAGCTGATGATATTGAATACGTTTTCCAGAGGAGTCCCGGTAAGATCATAAACATCGCGATACCGACATT
CGAAGCACTTACACAATTCGGAGTTGCTGCAGTCATAATCAAGAATACTGGTGAAGTAGAAGCGTCTTAT
AGCTTAACGTTTGATTGCTCCAAAGGCGTGGCTTTTGTTGAGGAACAATTTTTCATTATAAAACCGAAAG
CGGTTACTACTCGGTCTTTTAAGCTGTACCCGACGAAAGATCAGGCTGCAAAGTATATATGCACAGCTAT
ACTCAAGGACTCTCAGTTCAGCGAAGTAGACCGAGCCGAGTGTCAATTTAGTACAACGGCTACCGTACTT
GACAATGGAACTCAGGTTACTAATCCATTTCAAATTCCAGAGACTCAACCTAAAGGTTTCTTTGATTCGA
TCAGGATACTATGGATGAAAATCATCAATGGTTTAGTCGATTTCATCACCGGAGATACTTGCAGAAACAA
ATGCTCGAGTTTCTTCGACTTCAGTTGCCACATTCAATACGTTTGCTTAAGCTGGATGGTTATGTTTGGT
CTTCTCCTCGCTCTCTTCCCAATTACTTGTTTGCTTCTTTGGCTCTTGCACCAAAAGGGACTCTTTGATC
CATGCTACGACTGGTGGGAAGATCATTTCGATTTAGACCATCATCGGAGATTATTACCCTCCAGAGCAGA
CGTTGTTAACCGCCATCATCACCATCACAAGCATCGTCATCACCATAATCACCATCGTAGGACACACCAG
AGACACAAACATCATCATGGTCAAGACGACGACGTATTGCAGAAGATGATGCTTGAACGTGACCACAGCG
ACTCTCACTACTACCACCAACTTCATCGAGTCCATAAAGATAGCAAGCAGAAGCAGCGTAGGCGAGCCAA
GCACGGGATCGTCCTGCCACGTGATGTGCACGTGGAAAGACAGAGGAAACAAAGACTACGTGAGAGTCCG
CGGTTCGAAGGTAAGCCTATCCCTAACCCTCTCCTCGGTCTCGATTCTACGTGAACTAGTCCAGTGTGGT
GGAATTCTGCAGATATCCAGCACAGTGGCGGCCGCTCGAGTCTAGAGGGCCCGCGGTTCGAAGGTAAGCC
TATCCCTAACCCTCTCCTCGGTCTCGATTCTACGCGTACCGGTCATCATCACCATCACCATTGAGTTTAA
ACCCGCTGATCAGCCTCGACTGTGCCTTCTAGTTGCCAGCCATCTGTTGTTTGCCCCTCCCCCGTGCCTT
CCTTGACCCTGGAAGGTGCCACTCCCACTGTCCTTTCCTAATAAAATGAGGAAATTGCATCGCATTGTCT
GAGTAGGTGTCATTCTATTCTGGGGGGTGGGGTGGGGCAGGACAGCAAGGGGGAGGATTGGGAAGACAAT
AGCAGGCATGCTGGGGATGCGGTGGGCTCTATGGCTTCTGAGGCGGAAAGAACCAGCTGGGGCTCTAGGG
GGTATCCCC
[124 nt withheld, positions 3090-3213]
C
[91 nt withheld, positions 3215-3305]
A
[49 nt withheld, positions 3307-3355]
CCTTTGACGTTGGAGTCCACGTTCTTT
[37 nt withheld, positions 3383-3419]
ACCCTATCTCGGTCTATTCTTTTGATTTATAAGGGATTTTGCCGATTTCGGCCTATTGGTTAAAAAATGA
GCTGATTTAACAAAAATTTAACGCGAATTAATTCTGTGGAATGTGTGTCAGTTAGGGTGTGGAAAGTCCC
CAGGCTCCCCAGCAGGCAGAAGTATGCAAAGCATGCATCTCAATTAGTCAGCAACCAGGTGTGGAAAGTC
CCCAGGCTCCCCAGCAGGCAGAAGTATGCAAAGCATGCATCTCAATTAGTCAGCAACCATAGTCCCGCCC
CTAACTCCGCCCATCCCGCCCCTAACTCCGCCCAGTTCCGCCCATTCTCCGCCCCATGGCTGACTAATTT
TTTTTATTTATGCAGAGGCCGAGGCCGCCTCTGCCTCTGAGCTATTCCAGAAGTAGTGAGGAGGCTTTTT
TGGAGGCCTAGGCTTTTGCAAAAAGCTCCCGGGAGCTTGTATATCCATTTTCGGATCTGATCAGCACGTG
TTGACAATTAATCATCGGCATAGTATATCGGCATAGTATAATACGACAAGGTGAGGAACTAAACCATGGC
CAAGTTGACCAGTGCCGTTCCGGTGCTCACCGCGCGCGACGTCGCCGGAGCGGTCGAGTTCTGGACCGAC
CGGCTCGGGTTCTCCCGGGACTTCGTGGAGGACGACTTCGCCGGTGTGGTCCGGGACGACGTGACCCTGT
TCATCAGCGCGGTCCAGGACCAGGTGGTGCCGGACAACACCCTGGCCTGGGTGTGGGTGCGCGGCCTGGA
CGAGCTGTACGCCGAGTGGTCGGAGGTCGTGTCCACGAACTTCCGGGACGCCTCCGGGCCGGCCATGACC
GAGATCGGCGAGCAGCCGTGGGGGCGGGAGTTCGCCCTGCGCGACCCGGCCGGCAACTGCGTGCACTTCG
TGGCCGAGGAGCAGGACTGACACGTGCTACGAGATTTCGATTCCACCGCCGCCTTCTATGAAAGGTTGGG
CTTCGGAATCGTTTTCCGGGACGCCGGCTGGATGATCCTCCAGCGCGGGGATCTCATGCTGGAGTTCTTC
GCCCACCCCAACTTGTTTATTGCAGCTTATAATGGTTACAAATAAAGCAATAGCATCACAAATTTCACAA
ATAAAGCATTTTTTTCACTGCATTCTAGTTGTGGTTTGTCCAAACTCATCAATGTATCTTATCATGTCTG
TATACCGTCGACCTCTAGCTAGAGCTTGGCGTAATCATGGTCATAGCTGTTTCCTGTGTGAAATTGTTAT
CCGCTCACAATTCCACACAACATACGAGCCGGAAGCATAAAGTGTAAAGCCTGGGGTGCCTAATGAGTGA
GCTAACTCACATTAATTGCGTTGCGCTCACTGCCCGCTTTCCAGTCGGGAAACCTGTCGTGCCAGCTGCA
TTAATGAATCGGCCAACGCGCGGGGAGAGGCGGTTTGCGTATTGGGCGCTCTTCCGCTTCCTCGCTCACT
GACTCGCTGCGCTCGGTCGTTCGGCTGCGGCGAGCGGTATCAGCTCACTCAAAGGCGGTAATACGGTTAT
CCACAGAATCAGGGGATAACGCAGGAAAGAACATGTGAGCAAAAGGCCAGCAAAAGGCCAGGAACCGTAA
AAAGGCCGCGTTGCTGGCGTTTTTCCATAGGCTCCGCCCCCCTGACGAGCATCACAAAAATCGACGCTCA
AGTCAGAGGTGGCGAAACCCGACAGGACTATAAAGATACCAGGCGTTTCCCCCTGGAAGCTCCCTCGTGC
GCTCTCCTGTTCCGACCCTGCCGCTTACCGGATACCTGTCCGCCTTTCTCCCTTCGGGAAGCGTGGCGCT
TTCTCATAGCTCACGCTGTAGGTATCTCAGTTCGGTGTAGGTCGTTCGCTCCAAGCTGGGCTGTGTGCAC
GAACCCCCCGTTCAGCCCGACCGCTGCGCCTTATCCGGTAACTATCGTCTTGAGTCCAACCCGGTAAGAC
ACGACTTATCGCCACTGGCAGCAGCCACTGGTAACAGGATTAGCAGAGCGAGGTATGTAGGCGGTGCTAC
AGAGTTCTTGAAGTGGTGGCCTAACTACGGCTACACTAGAAGAACAGTATTTGGTATCTGCGCTCTGCTG
AAGCCAGTTACCTTCGGAAAAAGAGTTGGTAGCTCTTGATCCGGCAAACAAACCACCGCTGGTAGCGGTG
GTTTTTTTGTTTGCAAGCAGCAGATTACGCGCAGAAAAAAAGGATCTCAAGAAGATCCTTTGATCTTTTC
TACGGGGTCTGACGCTCAGTGGAACGAAAACTCACGTTAAGGGATTTTGGTCATGAGATTATCAAAAAGG
ATCTTCACCTAGATCCTTTTAAATTAAAAATGAAGTTTTAAATCAATCTAAAGTATATATGAGTAAACTT
GGTCTGACAGTTACCAATGCTTAATCAGTGAGGCACCTATCTCAGCGATCTGTCTATTTCGTTCATCCAT
AGTTGCCTGACTCCCCGTCGTGTAGATAACTACGATACGGGAGGGCTTACCATCTGGCCCCAGTGCTGCA
ATGATACCGCGAGACCCACGCTCACCGGCTCCAGATTTATCAGCAATAAACCAGCCAGCCGGAAGGGCCG
AGCGCAGAAGTGGTCCTGCAACTTTATCCGCCTCCATCCAGTCTATTAATTGTTGCCGGGAAGCTAGAGT
AAGTAGTTCGCCAGTTAATAGTTTGCGCAACGTTGTTGCCATTGCTACAGGCATCGTGGTGTCACGCTCG
TCGTTTGGTATGGCTTCATTCAGCTCCGGTTCCCAACGATCAAGGCGAGTTACATGATCCCCCATGTTGT
GCAAAAAAGCGGTTAGCTCCTTCGGTCCTCCGATCGTTGTCAGAAGTAAGTTGGCCGCAGTGTTATCACT
CATGGTTATGGCAGCACTGCATAATTCTCTTACTGTCATGCCATCCGTAAGATGCTTTTCTGTGACTGGT
GAGTACTCAACCAAGTCATTCTGAGAATAGTGTATGCGGCGACCGAGTTGCTCTTGCCCGGCGTCAATAC
GGGATAATACCGCGCCACATAGCAGAACTTTAAAAGTGCTCATCATTGGAAAACGTTCTTCGGGGCGAAA
ACTCTCAAGGATCTTACCGCTGTTGAGATCCAGTTCGATGTAACCCACTCGTGCACCCAACTGATCTTCA
GCATCTTTTACTTTCACCAGCGTTTCTGGGTGAGCAAAAACAGGAAGGCAAAATGCCGCAAAAAAGGGAA
TAAGGGCGACACGGAAATGTTGAATACTCATACTCTTCCTTTTTCAATATTATTGAAGCATTTATCAGGG
TTATTGTCTCATGAGCGGATACATATTTGAATGTATTTAGAAAAATAAACAAATAGGGGTTCCGCGCACA
TTTCCCCGAAAAGTGCCACCTGACGTCGACGGATCGGG
Features (pLannotate 1.2.2; 22 found; start..end, strand, type, name):
     30..88      +  protein_bind   5X UAS (fragment): five tandem copies of the "ScaI site" 17-mer CGGAGTACTGTCCTCCG, an upstream activating sequence (UAS) that efficiently binds yeast Gal4 (Webster et al., 1988; Pfeiffer et al., 2010) GAL4
    100..158     +  protein_bind   5X UAS (fragment): five tandem copies of the "ScaI site" 17-mer CGGAGTACTGTCCTCCG, an upstream activating sequence (UAS) that efficiently binds yeast Gal4 (Webster et al., 1988; Pfeiffer et al., 2010) GAL4
    166..183     +  promoter       minP (fragment): minimal TATA-box promoter with low basal activity
    197..230     +  promoter       TRE3GV promoter (fragment): 3rd-generation Tet-responsive promoter that can be activated by binding of Tet-On® 3G, optimized for retroviral and lentiviral vectors
    473..2587    +  CDS            HAP2: HAP2_ARATH - Also known as GCS1 From Arabidopsis thaliana (Mouse-ear cress).
   2600..2641    +  CDS            V5 tag: epitope tag from simian virus 5
   2723..2764    +  CDS            V5 tag: epitope tag from simian virus 5
   2820..3044    +  polyA_signal   bGH poly(A) signal: bovine growth hormone polyadenylation signal
   3048..3069    +  promoter       SV40 promoter (fragment): SV40 enhancer and early promoter
   3090..3518    +  rep_origin     f1 ori (sequence partly withheld): f1 bacteriophage origin of replication; arrow indicates direction of (+) strand synthesis
   3532..3861    +  promoter       SV40 promoter: SV40 enhancer and early promoter
   3909..3956    +  promoter       EM7 promoter: synthetic bacterial promoter&nbsp
   3975..4349    +  CDS            BleoR: antibiotic-binding protein; Sh ble from Streptoalloteichus hindustanus; confers resistance to bleomycin, phleomycin, and Zeocin™
   4359..4484    +  CDS            ble (fragment): BLE_KLEPN - Experimental evidence at protein level: Swiss-Prot protein existence level 1. Binding protein with a strong affinity to the bleomycin family of antibiotics. Binds to CL990; an antimitotic-antibiotic compound. From Klebsiella pneumoniae.
   4479..4600    +  polyA_signal   SV40 poly(A) signal: SV40 polyadenylation signal
   4673..4689    -  protein_bind   lac operator: The lac repressor binds to the lac operator to inhibit transcription in E. coli. This inhibition can be relieved by adding lactose or isopropyl-β-D-thiogalactopyranoside (IPTG). lac repressor encoded by lacI
   4697..4727    -  promoter       lac promoter: promoter for the E. coli lac operon
   4742..4763    -  protein_bind   CAP binding site: CAP binding activates transcription in the presence of cAMP. E. coli catabolite activator protein
   4776..4868    -  CDS            lacI (fragment): lac repressor; lacI; The lac repressor binds to the lac operator to inhibit transcription in E. coli. This inhibition can be relieved by adding lactose or isopropyl-β-D-thiogalactopyranoside (IPTG).
   5051..5639    -  rep_origin     ori: high-copy-number ColE1/pMB1/pBR322/pUC origin of replication
   5810..6670    -  CDS            AmpR: β-lactamase; bla; confers resistance to ampicillin, carbenicillin, and related antibiotics
   6671..6775    -  promoter       AmpR promoter: bla
