[The description below was written by a language model from this plasmid's Addgene catalogue record and pLannotate feature annotations shown in this document.]
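Description:
pGENE B::AtHAP2-V5 is a mammalian expression plasmid built on the Invitrogen pGENE backbone. It carries the full-length coding sequence of Arabidopsis thaliana HAP2 (also called GCS1), inserted between KpnI and SpeI sites and fused at its C terminus to a V5 epitope tag supplied by the backbone. The HAP2 open reading frame sits downstream of tandem GAL4 upstream activating sequences and a minimal TATA-box promoter, and is followed by a bovine growth hormone polyadenylation signal. With this arrangement, basal transcription should be low and expression depends on a GAL4 DNA-binding-domain transactivator provided in trans. The record does not name that regulator or any inducer. The short "TRE3GV" hit in the annotation is probably just similarity within the minimal promoter region, not a true Tet-responsive element.

The plasmid is propagated in E. coli through a high-copy ColE1/pUC-type origin with ampicillin selection (AmpR under its own bla promoter), and an f1 origin is also present. A second cassette places the Sh ble gene under both the SV40 early promoter and the bacterial EM7 promoter, with an SV40 poly(A) signal. This allows Zeocin selection in mammalian cells as well as bacteria. Residual lac promoter, operator and lacI fragments are backbone remnants.

The two sequence records differ slightly. The repository's sequencing result (6,817 nt) shows two V5 tag annotations after HAP2, whereas the depositor's sequence (6,723 nt) shows one, and the catalogue lists the total size as 6,814 bp. The stated purpose is to express full-length AtHAP2 in mammalian cells. The associated publication title concerns HAP2 as a gamete fusion protein homologous to somatic and viral fusogens, and the V5 tag allows the protein to be detected.
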