Addgene plasmid #132959: pGENE B::AtHAP2-V5
Purpose: Express AtHAP2 full length protein in mammalian cells
Depositing lab: Benjamin Podbilewicz. Depositing organization: Technion Research and Development Foundation. Publication: Arabidopsis HAP2/GCS1 is a gamete fusion protein homologous to somatic and viral fusogens. Valansi C, Moi D, Leikina E, Matveev E, Grana M, Chernomordik LV, Romero H, Aguilar PS, Podbilewicz B. J Cell Biol. 2017 Mar 6;216(3):571-581. doi: 10.1083/jcb.201610093. Epub 2017 Jan 30. PubMed 28137780.
Backbone
  Vector backbone: pGENE
  Backbone manufacturer: INVITROGEN
  Backbone size w/o insert (bp): 4654
  Total vector size (bp): 6814
  Vector type: Mammalian Expression
Growth in bacteria
  Bacterial resistance: Ampicillin, 100 μg/mL
  Growth temperature: 37°C
  Growth strain: DH5alpha
  Copy number: High Copy
Gene/Insert
  Gene/Insert name: AtHAP2::V5 (alt name: GCS1::V5)
  Species: A. thaliana (mustard weed)
  Insert size (bp): 2172
  GenBank ID: 826777
  Tag / fusion protein: V5 (C terminal on backbone)
  Cloning method: Restriction Enzyme; 5′ cloning site KpnI (not destroyed); 3′ cloning site SpeI (not destroyed)
  Sequencing primers: 5′ pGENE Fw; 3′ pGENE Rv
Resource information
  A portion of this plasmid was derived from a plasmid made by: The A. thaliana HAP2 plasmids were derived from AtHAP2promoter::HAP2cds::YFP (PGL290; GenBank AF234315; von Besser et al., 2006) that fully rescues hap2(−) A. thaliana mutants (Wong et al., 2010).
Terms and licenses: Academic/Nonprofit Terms; Industry Terms: Not Available to Industry
How to cite: pGENE B::AtHAP2-V5 was a gift from Benjamin Podbilewicz (Addgene plasmid # 132959 ; http://n2t.net/addgene:132959 ; RRID:Addgene_132959)
